Addgene plasmid #249559: pT7II-dGAE C322A
Purpose: Recombinant protein synthesis of dGAE (AD Core) human Tau (C322A mutant) cysless variant.
Depositing lab: Jeff Kuret. Depositing organization: Ohio State University. Publication: Efficient tag-less purification of recombinant human tau proteins. Pettis JA, Orshoski M, Pal S, Allen AM, Ortega Zepeda M, Wysocki VH, Kuret J. Anal Biochem. 2026 Mar 4;714:116095. doi: 10.1016/j.ab.2026.116095. PubMed 41791447.
Backbone
  Vector backbone: pT7II
  Backbone size w/o insert (bp): 3256
  Total vector size (bp): 3546
  Vector type: Bacterial Expression
Growth in bacteria
  Bacterial resistance: Ampicillin, 100 μg/mL
  Growth temperature: 37°C
  Growth strain: DH5alpha
  Growth instructions: To produce tau protein, express in BL21(DE3) Codon Plus RP. Purify by Ni IMAC and SEC.
  Copy number: Low Copy
Gene/Insert
  Gene/Insert name: Tau (dGAE C322A)
  Species: H. sapiens (human)
  Insert size (bp): 291
  Entrez Gene: MAPT (a.k.a. DDPAC, FTD1, FTDP-17, MAPTL, MSTD, MTBT1, MTBT2, PPND, PPP1R103, TAU, Tau-PHF6, tau-40)
Terms and licenses: Academic/Nonprofit Terms; Industry Terms: Not Available to Industry
How to cite: pT7II-dGAE C322A was a gift from Jeff Kuret (Addgene plasmid # 249559 ; http://n2t.net/addgene:249559 ; RRID:Addgene_249559)
