[The description below was written by a language model from this plasmid's Addgene catalogue record and pLannotate feature annotations shown in this document.]
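Description:
pT7II-dGAE C322A is a small bacterial expression plasmid (about 3.5 kb) built on the pT7II backbone for producing a fragment of human tau (MAPT) in E. coli. It carries a 291 bp insert encoding dGAE, the tau fragment described in the record as the Alzheimer's disease core. The C322A substitution removes the cysteine, giving a cysteine-free ("cysless") variant. Such variants are generally useful when disulfide-linked species would complicate aggregation or biophysical studies, although the record does not state this rationale.

Expression is driven by a bacteriophage T7 promoter followed by the efficient ribosome binding site from T7 gene 10, so protein production requires a host that supplies T7 RNA polymerase. The record names a BL21(DE3)-type strain for expression and DH5alpha for routine propagation. No lac operator or T7 terminator is annotated in the feature table. The automated annotation recognises only part of the insert as MAPT. It also flags a short downstream match to a T7 gene 10B-derived solubility tag, which may simply be residual vector sequence, since the associated publication concerns tag-less purification of tau. The record nonetheless mentions nickel affinity and size-exclusion chromatography as the purification route.

The plasmid is maintained through a ColE1/pMB1-type origin with the pBR322 bom region, and it is selected with ampicillin through the β-lactamase gene and its native promoter. Only remnants of rop and the tetracycline resistance gene remain, reflecting pBR322 ancestry. The depositor lists the plasmid as low copy, although the annotation tool labels the origin generically as high copy. An f1 phage origin is also present, which would allow single-stranded DNA production. The sequenced record is 3,558 nt, slightly longer than the 3,546 bp catalogue size.
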