Features (pLannotate 1.2.2; 11 found; start..end, strand, type, name):
    102..206     +  promoter       AmpR promoter: bla
    207..1067    +  CDS            AmpR: β-lactamase; bla; confers resistance to ampicillin, carbenicillin, and related antibiotics
   1238..1826    +  rep_origin     ori: high-copy-number ColE1/pMB1/pBR322/pUC origin of replication
   2012..2151    -  misc_feature   bom: basis of mobility region from pBR322
   2253..2292    -  CDS            rop (fragment): Rop protein, which maintains plasmids at low copy number; rop
   2297..2576    -  CDS            TcR (fragment): tetracycline efflux protein; tet; confers resistance to tetracycline
   2598..2616    +  promoter       T7 promoter: promoter for bacteriophage T7 RNA polymerase
   2648..2670    +  RBS            RBS: efficient ribosome binding site from bacteriophage T7 gene 10 (Olins and Rangwala, 1989)
   2806..2964    +  CDS            MAPT (fragment): TAU_SPECI - Experimental evidence at protein level: Swiss-Prot protein existence level 1. Promotes microtubule assembly and stability, and might be involved in the establishment and maintenance of neuronal polarity. The C-terminus binds axonal microtubules while the N-terminus binds neural plasma membrane components, suggesting that tau functions as a linker protein between both. Axonal polarity is predetermined by tau localization (in the neuronal cell) in the domain of the cell body defined by the centrosome. The short isoforms allow plasticity of the cytoskeleton whereas the longer isoforms
   2992..3036    +  CDS            SET1 (fragment) (sequence partly withheld): solubility-enhancement tag derived from T7 phage gene 10B
   3119..3547    -  rep_origin     f1 ori (sequence partly withheld): f1 bacteriophage origin of replication; arrow indicates direction of (+) strand synthesis
>Addgene plasmid #249559 | pT7II-dGAE C322A | addgene full sequence | sequence record 497375 | Addgene NGS Result
CTTGAAGACGAAAGGGCCTCGTGATACGCCTATTTTTATAGGTTAATGTCATGATAATAATGGTTTCTTA
GACGTCAGGTGGCACTTTTCGGGGAAATGTGCGCGGAACCCCTATTTGTTTATTTTTCTAAATACATTCA
AATATGTATCCGCTCATGAGACAATAACCCTGATAAATGCTTCAATAATATTGAAAAAGGAAGAGTATGA
GTATTCAACATTTCCGTGTCGCCCTTATTCCCTTTTTTGCGGCATTTTGCCTTCCTGTTTTTGCTCACCC
AGAAACGCTGGTGAAAGTAAAAGATGCTGAAGATCAGTTGGGTGCACGAGTGGGTTACATCGAACTGGAT
CTCAACAGCGGTAAGATCCTTGAGAGTTTTCGCCCCGAAGAACGTTTTCCAATGATGAGCACTTTTAAAG
TTCTGCTATGTGGCGCGGTATTATCCCGTGTTGACGCCGGGCAAGAGCAACTCGGTCGCCGCATACACTA
TTCTCAGAATGACTTGGTTGAGTACTCACCAGTCACAGAAAAGCATCTTACGGATGGCATGACAGTAAGA
GAATTATGCAGTGCTGCCATAACCATGAGTGATAACACTGCGGCCAACTTACTTCTGACAACGATCGGAG
GACCGAAGGAGCTAACCGCTTTTTTGCACAACATGGGGGATCATGTAACTCGCCTTGATCGTTGGGAACC
GGAGCTGAATGAAGCCATACCAAACGACGAGCGTGACACCACGATGCCTGCAGCAATGGCAACAACGTTG
CGCAAACTATTAACTGGCGAACTACTTACTCTAGCTTCCCGGCAACAATTAATAGACTGGATGGAGGCGG
ATAAAGTTGCAGGACCACTTCTGCGCTCGGCCCTTCCGGCTGGCTGGTTTATTGCTGATAAATCTGGAGC
CGGTGAGCGTGGGTCTCGCGGTATCATTGCAGCACTGGGGCCAGATGGTAAGCCCTCCCGTATCGTAGTT
ATCTACACGACGGGGAGTCAGGCAACTATGGATGAACGAAATAGACAGATCGCTGAGATAGGTGCCTCAC
TGATTAAGCATTGGTAACTGTCAGACCAAGTTTACTCATATATACTTTAGATTGATTTAAAACTTCATTT
TTAATTTAAAAGGATCTAGGTGAAGATCCTTTTTGATAATCTCATGACCAAAATCCCTTAACGTGAGTTT
TCGTTCCACTGAGCGTCAGACCCCGTAGAAAAGATCAAAGGATCTTCTTGAGATCCTTTTTTTCTGCGCG
TAATCTGCTGCTTGCAAACAAAAAAACCACCGCTACCAGCGGTGGTTTGTTTGCCGGATCAAGAGCTACC
AACTCTTTTTCCGAAGGTAACTGGCTTCAGCAGAGCGCAGATACCAAATACTGTCCTTCTAGTGTAGCCG
TAGTTAGGCCACCACTTCAAGAACTCTGTAGCACCGCCTACATACCTCGCTCTGCTAATCCTGTTACCAG
TGGCTGCTGCCAGTGGCGATAAGTCGTGTCTTACCGGGTTGGACTCAAGACGATAGTTACCGGATAAGGC
GCAGCGGTCGGGCTGAACGGGGGGTTCGTGCACACAGCCCAGCTTGGAGCGAACGACCTACACCGAACTG
AGATACCTACAGCGTGAGCTATGAGAAAGCGCCACGCTTCCCGAAGGGAGAAAGGCGGACAGGTATCCGG
TAAGCGGCAGGGTCGGAACAGGAGAGCGCACGAGGGAGCTTCCAGGGGGAAACGCCTGGTATCTTTATAG
TCCTGTCGGGTTTCGCCACCTCTGACTTGAGCGTCGATTTTTGTGATGCTCGTCAGGGGGGCGGAGCCTA
TGGAAAAACGCCAGCAACGCGGCCTTTTTACGGTTCCTGGCCTTTTGCTGGCCTTTTGCTCACATGTTCT
TTCCTGCGTTATCCCCTGATTCTGTGGATAACCGTATTACCGCCTTTGAGTGAGCTGATACCGCTCGCCG
CAGCCGAACGACCGAGCGCAGCGAGTCAGTGAGCGAGGAAGCGGAAGAGCGCCTGATGCGGTATTTTCTC
CTTACGCATCTGTGCGGTATTTCACACCGCAATGGTGCACTCTCAGTACAATCTGCTCTGATGCCGCATA
GTTAAGCCAGTATACACTCCGCTATCGCTACGTGACTGGGTCATGGCTGCGCCCCGACACCCGCCAACAC
CCGCTGACGCGCCCTGACGGGCTTGTCTGCTCCCGGCATCCGCTTACAGACAAGCTGTGACCGTCTCCGG
GAGCTGCATGTGTCAGAGGTTTTCACCGTCATCACCGAAACGCGCGAGGCAGTCGATCGACGCTCTCCCT
TATGCGACTCCTGCATTAGGAAGCAGCCCAGTAGTAGGTTGAGGCCGTTGAGCACCGCCGCCGCAAGGAA
TGGTGCATGCAAGGAGATGGCGCCCAACAGTCCCCCGGCCACGGGGCCTGCCACCATACCCACGCCGAAA
CAAGCGCTCATGAGCCCGAAGTGGCGAGCCCGATCTTCCCCATCGGTGATGTCGGCGATATAGGCGCCAG
CAACCGCACCTGTGGCGCCGGTGATGCCGGCCACGATGCGTCCGGCGTAGAGGATCGAGATCTCGATCCC
GCGAAATTAATACGACTCACTATAGGGAGACCACAACGGTTTCCCTCTAGAAATAATTTTGTTTAACTTT
AAGAAGGAGATATACCATGATCAAACACGTCCCGGGAGGCGGCAGTGTGCAAATAGTCTACAAACCAGTT
GACCTGAGCAAGGTGACCTCCAAGGCTGGCTCATTAGGCAACATCCATCATAAACCAGGAGGTGGCCAGG
TGGAAGTAAAATCTGAGAAGCTTGACTTCAAGGACAGAGTCCAGTCGAAGATTGGGTCCCTGGACAATAT
CACCCACGTCCCTGGCGGAGGAAATAAAAAGATTGAAACCCACAAGCTGACCTTCCGCGAGAACGCCAAA
GCCAAGACAGACCACGGGGCGGAGTAAGAATTCAAGCTTCTCGAGGATCCGGCTGCTAACAAAGCCCGAA
AGGAAGCTGAGTTGGCTGCTGCC
[37 nt withheld, positions 3034-3070]
AGATTGTATAAGCAAATATTTAAATTGTAAGCGTTAATATTTTGTTAAAATTCGCGTTAAATTTTTGTTA
AATCAGCTCATTTTTTAACCAATAGGCCGAAATCGGCAAAATCCCTTATAAATCAAAAGAATAGACCGAG
ATAGGGT
[37 nt withheld, positions 3218-3254]
AAAGAACGTGGACTCCAACGTCAAAGG
[49 nt withheld, positions 3282-3330]
T
[91 nt withheld, positions 3332-3422]
G
[124 nt withheld, positions 3424-3547]
GGGGATCAATT
